Addgene plasmid #167566: pMeCP2G pc1121
Purpose: The complete rat MeCp2 ORF is fused in frame of the NH2-terminus of the enhanced GFP (isolated from pEGFP-N1 vector; CLONTECH Laboratories, Inc.)
Depositing lab: Cristina Cardoso. Depositing organization: Max-Delbrueck-Centrum fuer Molekulare Medizin (MDC). Publication: Methyl CpG-binding proteins induce large-scale chromatin reorganization during terminal differentiation. Brero A, Easwaran HP, Nowak D, Grunewald I, Cremer T, Leonhardt H, Cardoso MC. J Cell Biol. 2005 Jun 6;169(5):733-43. doi: 10.1083/jcb.200502062. PubMed 15939760.
Backbone
  Vector backbone: pEYFP-N1
  Backbone manufacturer: Clontech
  Backbone size w/o insert (bp): 4700
  Total vector size (bp): 6425
  Vector type: Mammalian Expression
  Selectable markers: Neomycin (select with G418)
Growth in bacteria
  Bacterial resistance: Kanamycin, 50 μg/mL
  Growth temperature: 37°C
  Growth strain: DH5alpha
  Copy number: High Copy
Gene/Insert 1
  Gene/Insert name: Methyl-CpG binding protein 2
  Species: R. norvegicus (rat)
  Entrez Gene: Mecp2 (a.k.a. MECP2_e1)
  Tag / fusion protein: GFP
Gene/Insert 2
  Gene/Insert name: GFP
  Species: Aequoria victoria
  Promoter: CMV
  Cloning method: Restriction Enzyme; 5′ cloning site KpnI (unknown if destroyed); 3′ cloning site XbaI (unknown if destroyed)
  Sequencing primers: 5′ 5'd[CGTCGCCGTCCAGCTCGACCAG]3'
Terms and licenses: Academic/Nonprofit Terms; Industry Terms: Not Available to Industry
How to cite: pMeCP2G pc1121 was a gift from Cristina Cardoso (Addgene plasmid # 167566 ; http://n2t.net/addgene:167566 ; RRID:Addgene_167566)
