[The description below was written by a language model from this plasmid's Addgene catalogue record and pLannotate feature annotations shown in this document.]
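Description:
pMeCP2G pc1121 is a mammalian expression plasmid built on a Clontech N1-series backbone (recorded as pEYFP-N1) that produces rat methyl-CpG binding protein 2 (MeCP2) fused to enhanced GFP. The complete Mecp2 open reading frame sits directly downstream of the human cytomegalovirus immediate-early enhancer and promoter. It is joined through short residual polylinker sequences to the EGFP coding sequence, so the fluorescent protein lies at the C-terminus of MeCP2. According to the record, the EGFP was taken from pEGFP-N1, and the annotation identifies the fluorophore as EGFP rather than the YFP of the named backbone. An SV40 polyadenylation signal terminates the fusion transcript.

The rest of the plasmid is standard for this vector family. A high-copy ColE1/pUC-type origin supports propagation in E. coli, and an f1 origin is also present. A single Tn5 aminoglycoside phosphotransferase gene (NeoR/KanR) is driven by tandem bacterial (bla-type) and SV40 early promoters and followed by an HSV TK polyadenylation signal. This gene gives kanamycin resistance in bacteria and G418 selection in mammalian cells. The short large T antigen, ble and bGH poly(A) hits in the annotation are fragments and are probably incidental matches to backbone sequence, not functional elements. The catalogue gives a total size of 6425 bp, whereas the sequenced record is 6,245 nt, a discrepancy the record does not explain.

MeCP2 binds methylated CpG DNA, so the GFP fusion allows its localisation on chromatin to be followed in cells. The associated publication concerns large-scale chromatin reorganisation induced by methyl-CpG binding proteins during terminal differentiation.
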