Features (pLannotate 1.2.2; 17 found; start..end, strand, type, name):
     78..381     +  enhancer       CMV enhancer: human cytomegalovirus immediate early enhancer
    382..585     +  promoter       CMV promoter: human cytomegalovirus (CMV) immediate early promoter
    608..638     +  misc_feature   MCS (fragment): multiple cloning site
    663..2138    +  CDS            Mecp2: MECP2_RAT - Experimental evidence at protein level: Swiss-Prot protein existence level 1. Chromosomal protein that binds to methylated DNA. It can bind specifically to a single methyl-CpG pair. It is not influenced by sequences flanking the methyl-CpGs. Mediates transcriptional repression through interaction with histone deacetylase and the corepressor SIN3A. Binds both 5-methylcytosine (5mC) and 5-hydroxymethylcytosine (5hmC)- containing DNA, with a preference for 5-methylcytosine (5mC). From Rattus norvegicus (Rat).
   2137..2173    +  misc_feature   MCS (fragment): pBluescript multiple cloning site
   2168..2200    +  misc_feature   MCS (fragment): multiple cloning site
   2208..2927    +  CDS            EGFP: the original enhanced GFP (Yang et al., 1996) mammalian codon-optimized
   2944..3027    +  CDS            large T antigen (fragment): large T antigen from SV40 (simian virus 40)
   3050..3171    +  polyA_signal   SV40 poly(A) signal: SV40 polyadenylation signal
   3205..3633    -  rep_origin     f1 ori (sequence partly withheld): f1 bacteriophage origin of replication; arrow indicates direction of (+) strand synthesis
   3660..3764    +  promoter       AmpR promoter: bla
   3766..4123    +  promoter       SV40 promoter: SV40 enhancer and early promoter
   4158..4952    +  CDS            NeoR/KanR: aminoglycoside phosphotransferase from Tn5; aph(3')-II (or nptII); confers resistance to neomycin, kanamycin, and G418 (Geneticin®)
   4973..5125    +  CDS            ble (fragment): BLE_KLEPN - Experimental evidence at protein level: Swiss-Prot protein existence level 1. Binding protein with a strong affinity to the bleomycin family of antibiotics. Binds to CL990; an antimitotic-antibiotic compound. From Klebsiella pneumoniae.
   5184..5231    +  polyA_signal   HSV TK poly(A) signal: herpes simplex virus thymidine kinase polyadenylation signal (Cole and Stacy, 1985)
   5322..5338    -  polyA_signal   bGH poly(A) signal (fragment): bovine growth hormone polyadenylation signal
   5560..6148    +  rep_origin     ori: high-copy-number ColE1/pMB1/pBR322/pUC origin of replication
>Addgene plasmid #167566 | pMeCP2G pc1121 | addgene full sequence | sequence record 386850 | Addgene NGS Result
GTATTACCGCCATGCATTAGTTATTAATAGTAATCAATTACGGGGTCATTAGTTCATAGCCCATATATGG
AGTTCCGCGTTACATAACTTACGGTAAATGGCCCGCCTGGCTGACCGCCCAACGACCCCCGCCCATTGAC
GTCAATAATGACGTATGTTCCCATAGTAACGCCAATAGGGACTTTCCATTGACGTCAATGGGTGGAGTAT
TTACGGTAAACTGCCCACTTGGCAGTACATCAAGTGTATCATATGCCAAGTACGCCCCCTATTGACGTCA
ATGACGGTAAATGGCCCGCCTGGCATTATGCCCAGTACATGACCTTATGGGACTTTCCTACTTGGCAGTA
CATCTACGTATTAGTCATCGCTATTACCATGGTGATGCGGTTTTGGCAGTACATCAATGGGCGTGGATAG
CGGTTTGACTCACGGGGATTTCCAAGTCTCCACCCCATTGACGTCAATGGGAGTTTGTTTTGGCACCAAA
ATCAACGGGACTTTCCAAAATGTCGTAACAACTCCGCCCCATTGACGCAAATGGGCGGTAGGCGTGTACG
GTGGGAGGTCTATATAAGCAGAGCTGGTTTAGTGAACCGTCAGATCCGCTAGCGCTACCGGACTCAGATC
TCGAGCTCCACCGCGGTGGCGGCCGCTCTAGCATGGTAGCTGGGATGTTAGGGCTCAGGAAGGAAAAGTC
AGAAGACCAGGATCTCCAGGGCCTCAAAGAGAAACCCCTGAAGTTTAAGAAGGTGAAGAAAGACAAGAAG
GAAGACAAAGAGGGCAAACATGAACCACTACAGCCTTCAGCCCACCATTCTGCAGAGCCAGCAGAGGCAG
GCAAAGCAGAGACATCAGAAAGCTCAGGCTCTGCCCCAGCAGTACCAGAAGCCTCTGCTTCTCCCAAACA
GCGACGTTCCATCATTCGTGACCGGGGACCTATGTATGATGACCCCACCTTGCCTGAAGGTTGGACGCGA
AAGCTTAAACAGAGGAAGTCTGGTCGCTCTGCTGGAAAGTATGATGTATATTTGATCAATCCCCAGGGAA
AAGCCTTTCGCTCTAAAGTAGAATTGATTGCATATTTTGAAAAGGTGGGAGACACCTCCTTGGACCCTAA
TGATTTTGACTTCACTGTAACTGGGAGAGGGAGCCCTTCCAGGAGAGAACAGAAACCACCTAAGAAGCCC
AAATCTCCCAAAGCTCCAGGAACTGGCAGGGGTCGGGGACGCCCGAAAGGGAGCGGCACTGGGAGACCAA
AGGCAGCAGCATCAGAAGGTGTTCAAGTGAAAAGGGTCCTGGAGAAGAGCCCTGGGAAACTTCTCGTCAA
GATGCCTTTCCAAGCATCACCTGGGGGTAAGGGTGAGGGAGGTGGGGCTACCACATCTGCGCAGGTCATG
GTGATCAAACGCCCTGGCAGAAAGCGAAAAGCTGAAGCTGACCCCCAGGCCATTCCTAAGAAACGGGGTA
GAAAGCCTGGGAGTGTGGTGGCAGCTGCTGCTGCAGAGGCCAAAAAGAAAGCTGTGAAGGAATCTTCTAT
ACGGTCTGTGCAGGAGACTGTGCTCCCCATCAAGAAGCGCAAGACCCGGGAAACCGTCAGCATTGAGGTC
AAGGAGGTGGTGAAGCCCCTGCTGGTGTCTACACTTGGTGAGAAGAGTGGAAAGGGACTGAAGACATGCA
AGAGCCCTGGGCGTAAAAGCAAGGAGAGCAGCCCCAAGGGGCGCAGCAGCAGTGCCTCCTCACCACCTAA
GAAGGAGCACCATCATCACCACCATCACGCAGAGTCCCCAAAGGCCCCCATGCCATTGCTTCCACCTCCA
CCCCCACCTGAGCCTCAGAGCTCTGAGGACCCCATCAGCCCCCCTGAGCCTCAGGACTTGAGCAGCAGCA
TCTGCAAAGAGGAGAAGATGCCCCGAGCAGGCTCACTGGAAAGCGATGGCTGCCCCAAGGAGCCAGCTAA
GACTCAGCCCATGGTTGCTGCCGCCGCCACCACCACCACCACCACCACCACCACAGTTGCAGAAAAGTAC
AAACACCGAGGGGAGGGAGAGCGCAAAGACATTGTTTCATCCTCCATGCCGAGGCCAAACAGAGAGGAGC
CTGTGGACAGCCGGACGCCCGTGACCGAGAGAGTTAGCAGGAATTCGATATCAAGCTTATCGATACCGTC
GACGGTACCGCGGGCCCGGGATCCACCGGTCGCCACCATGGTGAGCAAGGGCGAGGAGCTGTTCACCGGG
GTGGTGCCCATCCTGGTCGAGCTGGACGGCGACGTAAACGGCCACAAGTTCAGCGTGTCCGGCGAGGGCG
AGGGCGATGCCACCTACGGCAAGCTGACCCTGAAGTTCATCTGCACCACCGGCAAGCTGCCCGTGCCCTG
GCCCACCCTCGTGACCACCCTGACCTACGGCGTGCAGTGCTTCAGCCGCTACCCCGACCACATGAAGCAG
CACGACTTCTTCAAGTCCGCCATGCCCGAAGGCTACGTCCAGGAGCGCACCATCTTCTTCAAGGACGACG
GCAACTACAAGACCCGCGCCGAGGTGAAGTTCGAGGGCGACACCCTGGTGAACCGCATCGAGCTGAAGGG
CATCGACTTCAAGGAGGACGGCAACATCCTGGGGCACAAGCTGGAGTACAACTACAACAGCCACAACGTC
TATATCATGGCCGACAAGCAGAAGAACGGCATCAAGGTGAACTTCAAGATCCGCCACAACATCGAGGACG
GCAGCGTGCAGCTCGCCGACCACTACCAGCAGAACACCCCCATCGGCGACGGCCCCGTGCTGCTGCCCGA
CAACCACTACCTGAGCACCCAGTCCGCCCTGAGCAAAGACCCCAACGAGAAGCGCGATCACATGGTCCTG
CTGGAGTTCGTGACCGCCGCCGGGATCACTCTCGGCATGGACGAGCTGTACAAGTAAAGCGGCCGCGACT
CTAGATCATAATCAGCCATACCACATTTGTAGAGGTTTTACTTGCTTTAAAAAACCTCCCACACCTCCCC
CTGAACCTGAAACATAAAATGAATGCAATTGTTGTTGTTAACTTGTTTATTGCAGCTTATAATGGTTACA
AATAAAGCAATAGCATCACAAATTTCACAAATAAAGCATTTTTTTCACTGCATTCTAGTTGTGGTTTGTC
CAAACTCATCAATGTATCTTAAGGCGTAAATTGTAAGCGTTAATATTTTGTTAAAATTCGCGTTAAATTT
TTGTTAAATCAGCTCATTTTTTAACCAATAGGCCGAAATCGGCAAAATCCCTTATAAATCAAAAGAATAG
ACCGAGATAGGGT
[37 nt withheld, positions 3304-3340]
AAAGAACGTGGACTCCAACGTCAAAGG
[49 nt withheld, positions 3368-3416]
T
[91 nt withheld, positions 3418-3508]
G
[124 nt withheld, positions 3510-3633]
CAGGTGGCACTTTTCGGGGAAATGTGCGCGGAACCCCTATTTGTTTATTTTTCTAAATACATTCAAATAT
GTATCCGCTCATGAGACAATAACCCTGATAAATGCTTCAATAATATTGAAAAAGGAAGAGTCCTGAGGCG
GAAAGAACCAGCTGTGGAATGTGTGTCAGTTAGGGTGTGGAAAGTCCCCAGGCTCCCCAGCAGGCAGAAG
TATGCAAAGCATGCATCTCAATTAGTCAGCAACCAGGTGTGGAAAGTCCCCAGGCTCCCCAGCAGGCAGA
AGTATGCAAAGCATGCATCTCAATTAGTCAGCAACCATAGTCCCGCCCCTAACTCCGCCCATCCCGCCCC
TAACTCCGCCCAGTTCCGCCCATTCTCCGCCCCATGGCTGACTAATTTTTTTTATTTATGCAGAGGCCGA
GGCCGCCTCGGCCTCTGAGCTATTCCAGAAGTAGTGAGGAGGCTTTTTTGGAGGCCTAGGCTTTTGCAAA
GATCGATCAAGAGACAGGATGAGGATCGTTTCGCATGATTGAACAAGATGGATTGCACGCAGGTTCTCCG
GCCGCTTGGGTGGAGAGGCTATTCGGCTATGACTGGGCACAACAGACAATCGGCTGCTCTGATGCCGCCG
TGTTCCGGCTGTCAGCGCAGGGGCGCCCGGTTCTTTTTGTCAAGACCGACCTGTCCGGTGCCCTGAATGA
ACTGCAAGACGAGGCAGCGCGGCTATCGTGGCTGGCCACGACGGGCGTTCCTTGCGCAGCTGTGCTCGAC
GTTGTCACTGAAGCGGGAAGGGACTGGCTGCTATTGGGCGAAGTGCCGGGGCAGGATCTCCTGTCATCTC
ACCTTGCTCCTGCCGAGAAAGTATCCATCATGGCTGATGCAATGCGGCGGCTGCATACGCTTGATCCGGC
TACCTGCCCATTCGACCACCAAGCGAAACATCGCATCGAGCGAGCACGTACTCGGATGGAAGCCGGTCTT
GTCGATCAGGATGATCTGGACGAAGAGCATCAGGGGCTCGCGCCAGCCGAACTGTTCGCCAGGCTCAAGG
CGAGCATGCCCGACGGCGAGGATCTCGTCGTGACCCATGGCGATGCCTGCTTGCCGAATATCATGGTGGA
AAATGGCCGCTTTTCTGGATTCATCGACTGTGGCCGGCTGGGTGTGGCGGACCGCTATCAGGACATAGCG
TTGGCTACCCGTGATATTGCTGAAGAGCTTGGCGGCGAATGGGCTGACCGCTTCCTCGTGCTTTACGGTA
TCGCCGCTCCCGATTCGCAGCGCATCGCCTTCTATCGCCTTCTTGACGAGTTCTTCTGAGCGGGACTCTG
GGGTTCGAAATGACCGACCAAGCGACGCCCAACCTGCCATCACGAGATTTCGATTCCACCGCCGCCTTCT
ATGAAAGGTTGGGCTTCGGAATCGTTTTCCGGGACGCCGGCTGGATGATCCTCCAGCGCGGGGATCTCAT
GCTGGAGTTCTTCGCCCACCCTAGGGGGAGGCTAACTGAAACACGGAAGGAGACAATACCGGAAGGAACC
CGCGCTATGACGGCAATAAAAAGACAGAATAAAACGCACGGTGTTGGGTCGTTTGTTCATAAACGCGGGG
TTCGGTCCCAGGGCTGGCACTCTGTCGATACCCCACCGAGACCCCATTGGGGCCAATACGCCCGCGTTTC
TTCCTTTTCCCCACCCCACCCCCCAAGTTCGGGTGAAGGCCCAGGGCTCGCAGCCAACGTCGGGGCGGCA
GGCCCTGCCATAGCCTCAGGTTACTCATATATACTTTAGATTGATTTAAAACTTCATTTTTAATTTAAAA
GGATCTAGGTGAAGATCCTTTTTGATAATCTCATGACCAAAATCCCTTAACGTGAGTTTTCGTTCCACTG
AGCGTCAGACCCCGTAGAAAAGATCAAAGGATCTTCTTGAGATCCTTTTTTTCTGCGCGTAATCTGCTGC
TTGCAAACAAAAAAACCACCGCTACCAGCGGTGGTTTGTTTGCCGGATCAAGAGCTACCAACTCTTTTTC
CGAAGGTAACTGGCTTCAGCAGAGCGCAGATACCAAATACTGTTCTTCTAGTGTAGCCGTAGTTAGGCCA
CCACTTCAAGAACTCTGTAGCACCGCCTACATACCTCGCTCTGCTAATCCTGTTACCAGTGGCTGCTGCC
AGTGGCGATAAGTCGTGTCTTACCGGGTTGGACTCAAGACGATAGTTACCGGATAAGGCGCAGCGGTCGG
GCTGAACGGGGGGTTCGTGCACACAGCCCAGCTTGGAGCGAACGACCTACACCGAACTGAGATACCTACA
GCGTGAGCTATGAGAAAGCGCCACGCTTCCCGAAGGGAGAAAGGCGGACAGGTATCCGGTAAGCGGCAGG
GTCGGAACAGGAGAGCGCACGAGGGAGCTTCCAGGGGGAAACGCCTGGTATCTTTATAGTCCTGTCGGGT
TTCGCCACCTCTGACTTGAGCGTCGATTTTTGTGATGCTCGTCAGGGGGGCGGAGCCTATGGAAAAACGC
CAGCAACGCGGCCTTTTTACGGTTCCTGGCCTTTTGCTGGCCTTTTGCTCACATGTTCTTTCCTGCGTTA
TCCCCTGATTCTGTGGATAACC
